Addgene plasmid #207836: HA-MDFI
Purpose: Tagged MDFI for western blotting and imaging
Depositing lab: Charles Cox. Publication: MyoD-family inhibitor proteins act as auxiliary subunits of Piezo channels. Zhou Z, Ma X, Lin Y, Cheng D, Bavi N, Secker GA, Li JV, Janbandhu V, Sutton DL, Scott HS, Yao M, Harvey RP, Harvey NL, Corry B, Zhang Y, Cox CD. Science. 2023 Aug 18;381(6659):799-804. doi: 10.1126/science.adh8190. Epub 2023 Aug 17. PubMed 37590348.
Backbone
  Vector backbone: pcDNA3.1(-)
  Backbone size w/o insert (bp): 5500
  Total vector size (bp): 7540
  Modifications to backbone: Added IRES GFP
  Vector type: Mammalian Expression
  Selectable markers: Neomycin (select with G418)
Growth in bacteria
  Bacterial resistance: Ampicillin, 100 μg/mL
  Growth temperature: 37°C
  Growth strain: DH5alpha
  Copy number: High Copy
Gene/Insert
  Gene/Insert name: MDFI (alt name: I-mfa)
  Species: H. sapiens (human)
  Insert size (bp): 771
  Entrez Gene: MDFI (a.k.a. I-MF, I-mfa)
  Promoter: CMV
  Tag / fusion protein: HA (N terminal on insert)
  Cloning method: Restriction Enzyme; 5′ cloning site NheI (not destroyed); 3′ cloning site NotI (not destroyed)
  Sequencing primers: 5′ CMV
Resource information
  A portion of this plasmid was derived from a plasmid made by: Insert synthesized as gBlock purchased from IDT
Terms and licenses: Academic/Nonprofit Terms; Industry Terms: Not Available to Industry
How to cite: HA-MDFI was a gift from Charles Cox (Addgene plasmid # 207836 ; http://n2t.net/addgene:207836 ; RRID:Addgene_207836)
