[The description below was written by a language model from this plasmid's Addgene catalogue record and pLannotate feature annotations shown in this document.]
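Description:
HA-MDFI is a mammalian expression plasmid built on pcDNA3.1(-), modified by the addition of an IRES-GFP module, that expresses human MDFI (also called I-mfa, a MyoD-family inhibitor protein) with an N-terminal HA epitope tag. In bacteria it is maintained at high copy from a ColE1/pUC-type origin and selected through the β-lactamase (AmpR) gene. An f1 origin from the parent backbone is also present. For selection in mammalian cells, an SV40 early promoter drives the neomycin phosphotransferase gene, followed by an SV40 polyadenylation signal, so that stable transfectants can be selected with G418.

The expression cassette begins with the human CMV immediate-early enhancer and promoter, with a T7 promoter just downstream. The annotation shows a short HA-tag match (a 27-nt stretch called as a fragment of a 3xHA feature, consistent with a single HA epitope) lying directly upstream of the MDFI coding sequence. According to the record, the insert was synthesized and cloned between NheI and NotI sites that remain intact. After the MDFI open reading frame come an EMCV IRES and EGFP, and the cassette ends with the bovine growth hormone polyadenylation signal. Both proteins are therefore translated from one bicistronic transcript: HA-MDFI by cap-dependent initiation and untagged EGFP by internal ribosome entry. Green fluorescence thus marks transfected cells without fusing a fluorescent protein to MDFI.

The stated purpose is to provide tagged MDFI for western blotting and imaging, with detection through the HA epitope. The sequenced record is 7,493 nt, slightly shorter than the catalogue's total size of 7,540 bp. A few short annotations (HIV-1 LTR, ble and lacI fragments) appear to be partial matches rather than functional elements.
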