Features (pLannotate 1.2.2; 24 found; start..end, strand, type, name):
     28..80      -  misc_feature   bom (fragment): basis of mobility region from pBR322
    235..614     +  enhancer       CMV enhancer: human cytomegalovirus immediate early enhancer
    615..818     +  promoter       CMV promoter: human cytomegalovirus (CMV) immediate early promoter
    814..847     +  LTR            5' LTR (truncated) (fragment): truncated 5' long terminal repeat (LTR) from HIV-1
    863..881     +  promoter       T7 promoter: promoter for bacteriophage T7 RNA polymerase
    926..952     +  CDS            3xHA (fragment): three tandem HA epitope tags
    953..1690    +  CDS            MDFI: MDFI_HUMAN - Experimental evidence at protein level: Swiss-Prot protein existence level 1. Inhibits the transactivation activity of the Myod family of myogenic factors and represses myogenesis. Acts by associating with Myod family members and retaining them in the cytoplasm by masking their nuclear localization signals. Can also interfere with the DNA- binding activity of Myod family members. Plays an important role in trophoblast and chondrogenic differentiation. Regulates the transcriptional activity of TCF7L1/TCF3 by interacting directly with TCF7L1/TCF3 and preventing it from binding DNA.
   1694..1730    +  misc_feature   MCS (fragment): multiple cloning site
   1732..2318    +  misc_feature   IRES2: internal ribosome entry site (IRES) of the encephalomyocarditis virus (EMCV)
   2319..3038    +  CDS            EGFP: the original enhanced GFP (Yang et al., 1996) mammalian codon-optimized
   3090..3314    +  polyA_signal   bGH poly(A) signal: bovine growth hormone polyadenylation signal
   3318..3339    +  promoter       SV40 promoter (fragment): SV40 enhancer and early promoter
   3360..3788    +  rep_origin     f1 ori (sequence partly withheld): f1 bacteriophage origin of replication; arrow indicates direction of (+) strand synthesis
   3802..4131    +  promoter       SV40 promoter: SV40 enhancer and early promoter
   4198..4989    +  CDS            neo: KKA2_KLEPN - Also known as kan, nptII. Experimental evidence at protein level: Swiss-Prot protein existence level 1. Resistance to kanamycin, neomycin, paromomycin, ribostamycin, butirosin and gentamicin B. From Klebsiella pneumoniae.
   5013..5171    +  CDS            ble (fragment): BLE_KLEPN - Experimental evidence at protein level: Swiss-Prot protein existence level 1. Binding protein with a strong affinity to the bleomycin family of antibiotics. Binds to CL990; an antimitotic-antibiotic compound. From Klebsiella pneumoniae.
   5166..5287    +  polyA_signal   SV40 poly(A) signal: SV40 polyadenylation signal
   5360..5376    -  protein_bind   lac operator: The lac repressor binds to the lac operator to inhibit transcription in E. coli. This inhibition can be relieved by adding lactose or isopropyl-β-D-thiogalactopyranoside (IPTG). lac repressor encoded by lacI
   5384..5414    -  promoter       lac promoter: promoter for the E. coli lac operon
   5429..5450    -  protein_bind   CAP binding site: CAP binding activates transcription in the presence of cAMP. E. coli catabolite activator protein
   5463..5555    -  CDS            lacI (fragment): lac repressor; lacI; The lac repressor binds to the lac operator to inhibit transcription in E. coli. This inhibition can be relieved by adding lactose or isopropyl-β-D-thiogalactopyranoside (IPTG).
   5738..6326    -  rep_origin     ori: high-copy-number ColE1/pMB1/pBR322/pUC origin of replication
   6497..7357    -  CDS            AmpR: β-lactamase; bla; confers resistance to ampicillin, carbenicillin, and related antibiotics
   7358..7462    -  promoter       AmpR promoter: bla
>Addgene plasmid #207836 | HA-MDFI | addgene full sequence | sequence record 414808 | Addgene NGS Result
GACGGATCGGGAGATCTCCCGATCCCCTATGGTGCACTCTCAGTACAATCTGCTCTGATGCCGCATAGTT
AAGCCAGTATCTGCTCCCTGCTTGTGTGTTGGAGGTCGCTGAGTAGTGCGCGAGCAAAATTTAAGCTACA
ACAAGGCAAGGCTTGACCGACAATTGCATGAAGAATCTGCTTAGGGTTAGGCGTTTTGCGCTGCTTCGCG
ATGTACGGGCCAGATATACGCGTTGACATTGATTATTGACTAGTTATTAATAGTAATCAATTACGGGGTC
ATTAGTTCATAGCCCATATATGGAGTTCCGCGTTACATAACTTACGGTAAATGGCCCGCCTGGCTGACCG
CCCAACGACCCCCGCCCATTGACGTCAATAATGACGTATGTTCCCATAGTAACGCCAATAGGGACTTTCC
ATTGACGTCAATGGGTGGAGTATTTACGGTAAACTGCCCACTTGGCAGTACATCAAGTGTATCATATGCC
AAGTACGCCCCCTATTGACGTCAATGACGGTAAATGGCCCGCCTGGCATTATGCCCAGTACATGACCTTA
TGGGACTTTCCTACTTGGCAGTACATCTACGTATTAGTCATCGCTATTACCATGGTGATGCGGTTTTGGC
AGTACATCAATGGGCGTGGATAGCGGTTTGACTCACGGGGATTTCCAAGTCTCCACCCCATTGACGTCAA
TGGGAGTTTGTTTTGGCACCAAAATCAACGGGACTTTCCAAAATGTCGTAACAACTCCGCCCCATTGACG
CAAATGGGCGGTAGGCGTGTACGGTGGGAGGTCTATATAAGCAGAGCTCTCTGGCTAACTAGAGAACCCA
CTGCTTACTGGCTTATCGAAATTAATACGACTCACTATAGGGAGACCCAAGCTGGCTAGCGTTTAAACTT
AAGCTTGCCACCATGTACCCATACGATGTTCCAGATTACGCTATGTACCAGGTGAGCGGCCAGCGCCCCT
CTGGCTGCGACGCGCCCTATGGAGCCCCCAGCGCAGCCCCGGGCCCAGCCCAGACCCTATCCCTCCTTCC
TGGGCTGGAGGTAGTAACAGGATCCACTCACCCTGCGGAGGCAGCACCAGAGGAGGGCTCCCTGGAGGAG
GCGGCAACCCCCATGCCCCAAGGCAATGGCCCTGGCATCCCCCAGGGCCTGGACAGCACTGACCTCGACG
TCCCCACAGAAGCTGTGACATGCCAGCCTCAGGGGAACCCCTTGGGCTGCACCCCACTTCTGCCGAATGA
CTCTGGCCACCCCTCAGAGCTGGGCGGCACCAGACGGGCGGGGAATGGTGCCCTGGGTGGCCCCAAGGCC
CACCGGAAGTTGCAGACACACCCATCTCTCGCCAGCCAGGGCAGCAAGAAGAGTAAGAGCAGCAGCAAAT
CCACCACCTCCCAGATCCCCCTCCAGGCACAGGAAGACTGCTGTGTCCACTGCATCCTGTCCTGCCTGTT
CTGCGAGTTCCTGACGCTGTGCAACATCGTCCTGGACTGCGCCACCTGTGGCTCCTGCAGCTCGGAGGAC
TCGTGCCTCTGCTGCTGCTGCTGTGGCTCTGGCGAGTGTGCCGACTGCGACCTGCCCTGCGACCTGGACT
GCGGCATCCTGGATGCCTGCTGCGAGTCCGCGGACTGCCTGGAGATCTGCATGGAGTGCTGTGGGCTCTG
CTTCTCCTCCTGAGAATTCTGCAGTCGACGGTACCGCGGGCCCGGGATCCGCCCCTCTCCCTCCCCCCCC
CCTAACGTTACTGGCCGAAGCCGCTTGGAATAAGGCCGGTGTGCGTTTGTCTATATGTTATTTTCCACCA
TATTGCCGTCTTTTGGCAATGTGAGGGCCCGGAAACCTGGCCCTGTCTTCTTGACGAGCATTCCTAGGGG
TCTTTCCCCTCTCGCCAAAGGAATGCAAGGTCTGTTGAATGTCGTGAAGGAAGCAGTTCCTCTGGAAGCT
TCTTGAAGACAAACAACGTCTGTAGCGACCCTTTGCAGGCAGCGGAACCCCCCACCTGGCGACAGGTGCC
TCTGCGGCCAAAAGCCACGTGTATAAGATACACCTGCAAAGGCGGCACAACCCCAGTGCCACGTTGTGAG
TTGGATAGTTGTGGAAAGAGTCAAATGGCTCTCCTCAAGCGTATTCAACAAGGGGCTGAAGGATGCCCAG
AAGGTACCCCATTGTATGGGATCTGATCTGGGGCCTCGGTACACATGCTTTACATGTGTTTAGTCGAGGT
TAAAAAAACGTCTAGGCCCCCCGAACCACGGGGACGTGGTTTTCCTTTGAAAAACACGATGATAATATGG
CCACAACCATGGTGAGCAAGGGCGAGGAGCTGTTCACCGGGGTGGTGCCCATCCTGGTCGAGCTGGACGG
CGACGTAAACGGCCACAAGTTCAGCGTGTCCGGCGAGGGCGAGGGCGATGCCACCTACGGCAAGCTGACC
CTGAAGTTCATCTGCACCACCGGCAAGCTGCCCGTGCCCTGGCCCACCCTCGTGACCACCCTGACCTACG
GCGTGCAGTGCTTCAGCCGCTACCCCGACCACATGAAGCAGCACGACTTCTTCAAGTCCGCCATGCCCGA
AGGCTACGTCCAGGAGCGCACCATCTTCTTCAAGGACGACGGCAACTACAAGACCCGCGCCGAGGTGAAG
TTCGAGGGCGACACCCTGGTGAACCGCATCGAGCTGAAGGGCATCGACTTCAAGGAGGACGGCAACATCC
TGGGGCACAAGCTGGAGTACAACTACAACAGCCACAACGTCTATATCATGGCCGACAAGCAGAAGAACGG
CATCAAGGTGAACTTCAAGATCCGCCACAACATCGAGGACGGCAGCGTGCAGCTCGCCGACCACTACCAG
CAGAACACCCCCATCGGCGACGGCCCCGTGCTGCTGCCCGACAACCACTACCTGAGCACCCAGTCCGCCC
TGAGCAAAGACCCCAACGAGAAGCGCGATCACATGGTCCTGCTGGAGTTCGTGACCGCCGCCGGGATCAC
TCTCGGCATGGACGAGCTGTACAAGTAAAGCGGCCGCTCGAGTCTAGAGGGCCCGTTTAAACCCGCTGAT
CAGCCTCGACTGTGCCTTCTAGTTGCCAGCCATCTGTTGTTTGCCCCTCCCCCGTGCCTTCCTTGACCCT
GGAAGGTGCCACTCCCACTGTCCTTTCCTAATAAAATGAGGAAATTGCATCGCATTGTCTGAGTAGGTGT
CATTCTATTCTGGGGGGTGGGGTGGGGCAGGACAGCAAGGGGGAGGATTGGGAAGACAATAGCAGGCATG
CTGGGGATGCGGTGGGCTCTATGGCTTCTGAGGCGGAAAGAACCAGCTGGGGCTCTAGGGGGTATCCCC
[124 nt withheld, positions 3360-3483]
C
[91 nt withheld, positions 3485-3575]
A
[49 nt withheld, positions 3577-3625]
CCTTTGACGTTGGAGTCCACGTTCTTT
[37 nt withheld, positions 3653-3689]
ACCCTATCTCGGTCTATTCTTTTGATTTATAAGGGATTTTGCCGATTTCGGCCTATTGGTTAAAAAATGA
GCTGATTTAACAAAAATTTAACGCGAATTAATTCTGTGGAATGTGTGTCAGTTAGGGTGTGGAAAGTCCC
CAGGCTCCCCAGCAGGCAGAAGTATGCAAAGCATGCATCTCAATTAGTCAGCAACCAGGTGTGGAAAGTC
CCCAGGCTCCCCAGCAGGCAGAAGTATGCAAAGCATGCATCTCAATTAGTCAGCAACCATAGTCCCGCCC
CTAACTCCGCCCATCCCGCCCCTAACTCCGCCCAGTTCCGCCCATTCTCCGCCCCATGGCTGACTAATTT
TTTTTATTTATGCAGAGGCCGAGGCCGCCTCTGCCTCTGAGCTATTCCAGAAGTAGTGAGGAGGCTTTTT
TGGAGGCCTAGGCTTTTGCAAAAAGCTCCCGGGAGCTTGTATATCCATTTTCGGATCTGATCAAGAGACA
GGATGAGGATCGTTTCGCATGATTGAACAAGATGGATTGCACGCAGGTTCTCCGGCCGCTTGGGTGGAGA
GGCTATTCGGCTATGACTGGGCACAACAGACAATCGGCTGCTCTGATGCCGCCGTGTTCCGGCTGTCAGC
GCAGGGGCGCCCGGTTCTTTTTGTCAAGACCGACCTGTCCGGTGCCCTGAATGAACTGCAGGACGAGGCA
GCGCGGCTATCGTGGCTGGCCACGACGGGCGTTCCTTGCGCAGCTGTGCTCGACGTTGTCACTGAAGCGG
GAAGGGACTGGCTGCTATTGGGCGAAGTGCCGGGGCAGGATCTCCTGTCATCTCACCTTGCTCCTGCCGA
GAAAGTATCCATCATGGCTGATGCAATGCGGCGGCTGCATACGCTTGATCCGGCTACCTGCCCATTCGAC
CACCAAGCGAAACATCGCATCGAGCGAGCACGTACTCGGATGGAAGCCGGTCTTGTCGATCAGGATGATC
TGGACGAAGAGCATCAGGGGCTCGCGCCAGCCGAACTGTTCGCCAGGCTCAAGGCGCGCATGCCCGACGG
CGAGGATCTCGTCGTGACCCATGGCGATGCCTGCTTGCCGAATATCATGGTGGAAAATGGCCGCTTTTCT
GGATTCATCGACTGTGGCCGGCTGGGTGTGGCGGACCGCTATCAGGACATAGCGTTGGCTACCCGTGATA
TTGCTGAAGAGCTTGGCGGCGAATGGGCTGACCGCTTCCTCGTGCTTTACGGTATCGCCGCTCCCGATTC
GCAGCGCATCGCCTTCTATCGCCTTCTTGACGAGTTCTTCTGAGCGGGACTCTGGGGTTCGAAATGACCG
ACCAAGCGACGCCCAACCTGCCATCACGAGATTTCGATTCCACCGCCGCCTTCTATGAAAGGTTGGGCTT
CGGAATCGTTTTCCGGGACGCCGGCTGGATGATCCTCCAGCGCGGGGATCTCATGCTGGAGTTCTTCGCC
CACCCCAACTTGTTTATTGCAGCTTATAATGGTTACAAATAAAGCAATAGCATCACAAATTTCACAAATA
AAGCATTTTTTTCACTGCATTCTAGTTGTGGTTTGTCCAAACTCATCAATGTATCTTATCATGTCTGTAT
ACCGTCGACCTCTAGCTAGAGCTTGGCGTAATCATGGTCATAGCTGTTTCCTGTGTGAAATTGTTATCCG
CTCACAATTCCACACAACATACGAGCCGGAAGCATAAAGTGTAAAGCCTGGGGTGCCTAATGAGTGAGCT
AACTCACATTAATTGCGTTGCGCTCACTGCCCGCTTTCCAGTCGGGAAACCTGTCGTGCCAGCTGCATTA
ATGAATCGGCCAACGCGCGGGGAGAGGCGGTTTGCGTATTGGGCGCTCTTCCGCTTCCTCGCTCACTGAC
TCGCTGCGCTCGGTCGTTCGGCTGCGGCGAGCGGTATCAGCTCACTCAAAGGCGGTAATACGGTTATCCA
CAGAATCAGGGGATAACGCAGGAAAGAACATGTGAGCAAAAGGCCAGCAAAAGGCCAGGAACCGTAAAAA
GGCCGCGTTGCTGGCGTTTTTCCATAGGCTCCGCCCCCCTGACGAGCATCACAAAAATCGACGCTCAAGT
CAGAGGTGGCGAAACCCGACAGGACTATAAAGATACCAGGCGTTTCCCCCTGGAAGCTCCCTCGTGCGCT
CTCCTGTTCCGACCCTGCCGCTTACCGGATACCTGTCCGCCTTTCTCCCTTCGGGAAGCGTGGCGCTTTC
TCATAGCTCACGCTGTAGGTATCTCAGTTCGGTGTAGGTCGTTCGCTCCAAGCTGGGCTGTGTGCACGAA
CCCCCCGTTCAGCCCGACCGCTGCGCCTTATCCGGTAACTATCGTCTTGAGTCCAACCCGGTAAGACACG
ACTTATCGCCACTGGCAGCAGCCACTGGTAACAGGATTAGCAGAGCGAGGTATGTAGGCGGTGCTACAGA
GTTCTTGAAGTGGTGGCCTAACTACGGCTACACTAGAAGAACAGTATTTGGTATCTGCGCTCTGCTGAAG
CCAGTTACCTTCGGAAAAAGAGTTGGTAGCTCTTGATCCGGCAAACAAACCACCGCTGGTAGCGGTGGTT
TTTTTGTTTGCAAGCAGCAGATTACGCGCAGAAAAAAAGGATCTCAAGAAGATCCTTTGATCTTTTCTAC
GGGGTCTGACGCTCAGTGGAACGAAAACTCACGTTAAGGGATTTTGGTCATGAGATTATCAAAAAGGATC
TTCACCTAGATCCTTTTAAATTAAAAATGAAGTTTTAAATCAATCTAAAGTATATATGAGTAAACTTGGT
CTGACAGTTACCAATGCTTAATCAGTGAGGCACCTATCTCAGCGATCTGTCTATTTCGTTCATCCATAGT
TGCCTGACTCCCCGTCGTGTAGATAACTACGATACGGGAGGGCTTACCATCTGGCCCCAGTGCTGCAATG
ATACCGCGAGACCCACGCTCACCGGCTCCAGATTTATCAGCAATAAACCAGCCAGCCGGAAGGGCCGAGC
GCAGAAGTGGTCCTGCAACTTTATCCGCCTCCATCCAGTCTATTAATTGTTGCCGGGAAGCTAGAGTAAG
TAGTTCGCCAGTTAATAGTTTGCGCAACGTTGTTGCCATTGCTACAGGCATCGTGGTGTCACGCTCGTCG
TTTGGTATGGCTTCATTCAGCTCCGGTTCCCAACGATCAAGGCGAGTTACATGATCCCCCATGTTGTGCA
AAAAAGCGGTTAGCTCCTTCGGTCCTCCGATCGTTGTCAGAAGTAAGTTGGCCGCAGTGTTATCACTCAT
GGTTATGGCAGCACTGCATAATTCTCTTACTGTCATGCCATCCGTAAGATGCTTTTCTGTGACTGGTGAG
TACTCAACCAAGTCATTCTGAGAATAGTGTATGCGGCGACCGAGTTGCTCTTGCCCGGCGTCAATACGGG
ATAATACCGCGCCACATAGCAGAACTTTAAAAGTGCTCATCATTGGAAAACGTTCTTCGGGGCGAAAACT
CTCAAGGATCTTACCGCTGTTGAGATCCAGTTCGATGTAACCCACTCGTGCACCCAACTGATCTTCAGCA
TCTTTTACTTTCACCAGCGTTTCTGGGTGAGCAAAAACAGGAAGGCAAAATGCCGCAAAAAAGGGAATAA
GGGCGACACGGAAATGTTGAATACTCATACTCTTCCTTTTTCAATATTATTGAAGCATTTATCAGGGTTA
TTGTCTCATGAGCGGATACATATTTGAATGTATTTAGAAAAATAAACAAATAGGGGTTCCGCGCACATTT
CCCCGAAAAGTGCCACCTGACGTC
